Addgene plasmid #29217: pEMS1421
Purpose: Expression of the eGFP reporter gene was not detected in the brain and eye.
Depositing lab: Elizabeth Simpson. Depositing organization: University of British Columbia. Publication: A regulatory toolbox of MiniPromoters to drive selective expression in the brain. Portales-Casamar E, Swanson DJ, Liu L, de Leeuw CN, Banks KG, Ho Sui SJ, Fulton DL, Ali J, Amirabbasi M, Arenillas DJ, Babyak N, Black SF, Bonaguro RJ, Brauer E, Candido TR, Castellarin M, Chen J, Chen Y, Cheng JC, Chopra V, Docking TR, Dreolini L, D'Souza CA, Flynn EK, Glenn R, Hatakka K, Hearty TG, Imanian B, Jiang S, Khorasan-zadeh S, Komljenovic I, Laprise S, Liao NY, Lim JS, Lithwick S, Liu F, Liu J, Lu M, McConechy M, McLeod AJ, Milisavljevic M, Mis J, O'Connor K, Palma B, Palmquist DL, Schmouth JF, Swanson MI, Tam B, Ticoll A, Turner JL, Varhol R, Vermeulen J, Watkins RF, Wilson G, Wong BK, Wong SH, Wong TY, Yang GS, Ypsilanti AR, Jones SJ, Holt RA, Goldowitz D, Wasserman WW, Simpson EM. Proc Natl Acad Sci U S A. 2010 Sep 21. 107(38):16589-94. 10.1073/pnas.1009158107 PubMed 20807748.
Backbone
  Vector backbone: pEMS1306
  Backbone size w/o insert (bp): 16454
  Vector type: Pleiades Promoter Project [sic, Pleaides Plieades]
Growth in bacteria
  Bacterial resistance: Ampicillin, 100 μg/mL
  Growth temperature: 37°C
  Growth strain: DH5alpha
  Growth instructions: DH10B
  Copy number: High Copy
Gene/Insert
  Gene/Insert name: Ple229 (alt names: THY1; Thy-1 membrane glycoprotein precursor)
  Species: H. sapiens (human)
  Insert size (bp): 1526
  Entrez Gene: THY1 (a.k.a. CD90, CDw90)
  Tag / fusion protein: EGFP-NLS (C terminal on backbone)
  Cloning method: Restriction Enzyme; 5′ cloning site SacI (unknown if destroyed); 3′ cloning site MluI (unknown if destroyed)
  Sequencing primers: 5′ Unknown
Terms and licenses: Academic/Nonprofit Terms; Industry Terms: Not Available to Industry
How to cite: pEMS1421 was a gift from Elizabeth Simpson (Addgene plasmid # 29217 ; http://n2t.net/addgene:29217 ; RRID:Addgene_29217)
