[The description below was written by a language model from this plasmid's Addgene catalogue record.]
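Description:
pEMS1421 is a reporter plasmid from the Pleiades Promoter Project, a collection built to test compact human regulatory sequences ("MiniPromoters") for their ability to drive selective expression in the brain. It is based on the large pEMS1306 backbone (about 16.5 kb without insert) and is maintained in E. coli as a high-copy plasmid under ampicillin selection. The record gives no feature table, so the origin of replication and any other backbone elements, including whatever accounts for the backbone's considerable size, are not stated here.

The insert is Ple229, a roughly 1.5 kb MiniPromoter derived from human THY1 (Thy-1 membrane glycoprotein, also known as CD90), cloned between SacI and MluI sites. Although the catalogue lists EGFP-NLS as a C-terminal "tag" on the backbone, Ple229 is a regulatory element rather than a coding sequence. The arrangement is best read as the THY1-derived promoter placed upstream of a backbone-encoded EGFP carrying a nuclear localization signal. In that design, promoter activity would be reported as nuclear green fluorescence, which makes expressing cells easier to identify and count in tissue.

The recorded outcome for this design is negative: eGFP reporter expression was not detected in the brain or eye. The plasmid is therefore mainly useful as a documented non-expressing MiniPromoter design, for comparison with other Pleiades constructs or as a starting point for redesigning THY1 regulatory elements. The record does not describe how the construct was delivered into animals. Distribution is limited to academic and nonprofit users.
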