>Addgene plasmid #29217 | pEMS1421 | addgene partial sequence | sequence record 39600 | EGFP-N 5'-CGTCGCCGTCCAGCTCGACCAG-3'
ACCATGGTGGCGGAAGTTCCTATACCTTTTGAAGAATAGGAACTTCGGCGCGCCACGCGTCTGCTGCAGC
CTCCTCCAGACGCGCCGCCGCCTCCGGTTGCTGCACCCAGCTCGGAGCCCGCAGTTTTCACCGGGGATGG
AGGAGAGGGGGAGCGGGGAGCCGGGGGCTCAGCCAATCAGAGGCGGAGATTGGGGGAGAAAGGACGGCAG
GGTGGGGTGGGGGGTGGGGAAGGAAGAGAAGGCGGTCCCGCATTGGTGTGAGAGTGGCAGGTTGCGGCGG
AAGGGGGCCCTCACCCTGTGGCTGGCAGGCCTGGCCAGGGACGGGAGGGTTCGGGACCCCGGGGATCAGG
GTGCGGCAGCCCAAAGAACATTATCCTCCTCCCTGAGCCCCGCAATGGTTGTTCCCCTTTTAAGGCTTTA
ACCCTTTCTTCTGACCTATTCTTCAGGAGTCTGTGGGAAAACCAAAGTGTAAGAGGTGCAGGATGCAGGC
CGGGAGCGCCCACGCCTCCACATTTCCTTTTCAGCTGGAGCCCACCTCCTCCGGAGCCTCCAGTGAGAAG
TTTTGGAATATTCCAGTCTTTCTGAAAGGAAGCTGGTTGGGTGTTTTTCAGTGTTGGAGCA
