>Addgene plasmid #29217 | pEMS1421 | addgene partial sequence | sequence record 39754 | pEMS1307-fwd 5'-ccgcacgtctaagaaaccat-3'
GGCGTATCACGAGGCCCTTTCGTCTTCAAGAATTAATTCCGATCATATTCAATAACCCTTAATGAATTCG
AGCTCAGGACAGCCTGTGGGTCTACATTCCACCCAGACGTCCCCAAACCCAGCTCGCAGAGGCGGGGAGG
AGGACGGATGAAACTGCGGGGAGAGGATGGAGGATGGCGAGCTAGAGGGAATCTGCCGGGTGACCTCGCG
GCGGGCTGGGTGCGGGGCACCGGAGGAGAAGGAAGCCGCAGTGCCGCAGGCGGGGACTGGGTGGAAGGCG
GGCGGACGGGGGAGGGGAGAGCTGGAAAAGGATGAGAGAGGGGGAAGGGGGACTCATTTGGGAAAGGAGA
GGATTGGAATACGCTCGCCAAGGGTTGGTTCAGCCAAGGCTGCAAAAAACAAAAAAAGACCAGGCAGACA
GCCTATCCAGGGTGGCTATTGAAACTGGGCTGGAAAACTGCAGTCCCAGGAACTCCAGAGAGCTGGACAT
TGGGAAGCATCCTTGGCTCACATACAATCGGAGATCACTATGTCTTTCTCTCCTCCAGGAACACGATTAG
CTTGTGTCCTATCCA
